>Addgene plasmid #230614 | AiP1280 - pAAV-AiE2065m-minBG-SYFP2-WPRE3-BGHpA | addgene full sequence | sequence record 466233 | Addgene NGS Result
TATGTGGGGAGTGGATGTGTGCTGTCTTTCCTTGGGAAGGACAGCAGAGAGCCAATCGTGGCCTGTAGCC
TAACAAATTATCTTCTCAAGGAGTAGCCTTAGGCCATAAGCATGCTCATATCACGGAGTACCAGTAGGAG
ATGGAACGACTACTGGTGCTGAACATAAACCCCAAGTGCTTGATAGAATTTTTAAAACAAAATGAATCCT
ATATATCTTTCAAGGTGAAACTAAATGTTTCTATTTGCATGGGTCATGCAAATCTGACATAGTCTTACAG
GTTGTACCAGTGGGTTATTCAATAAGAATGGTAGCAGCACAGGCAGACCGTGAGCTCTCTGCAAGTTTAA
GAAGCGACGCGTGCGGCCGCAGGAACCCCTAGTGATGGAGTTGGCCACTCCCTCTCTGCGCGCTCGCTCG
CTCACTGAGGCCGGGCGACCAAAGGTCGCCCGACGCCCGGGCGGCCTCAGTGAGCGAGCGAGCGCGCAGC
TGCCTGCAGGACATGTGAGCAAAAGGCCAGCAAAAGGCCAGGAACCGTAAAAAGGCCGCGTTGCTGGCGT
TTTTCCATAGGCTCCGCCCCCCTGACGAGCATCACAAAAATCGACGCTCAAGTCAGAGGTGGCGAAACCC
GACAGGACTATAAAGATACCAGGCGTTTCCCCCTGGAAGCTCCCTCGTGCGCTCTCCTGTTCCGACCCTG
CCGCTTACCGGATACCTGTCCGCCTTTCTCCCTTCGGGAAGCGTGGCGCTTTCTCATAGCTCACGCTGTA
GGTATCTCAGTTCGGTGTAGGTCGTTCGCTCCAAGCTGGGCTGTGTGCACGAACCCCCCGTTCAGCCCGA
CCGCTGCGCCTTATCCGGTAACTATCGTCTTGAGTCCAACCCGGTAAGACACGACTTATCGCCACTGGCA
GCAGCCACTGGTAACAGGATTAGCAGAGCGAGGTATGTAGGCGGTGCTACAGAGTTCTTGAAGTGGTGGC
CTAACTACGGCTACACTAGAAGAACAGTATTTGGTATCTGCGCTCTGCTGAAGCCAGTTACCTTCGGAAA
AAGAGTTGGTAGCTCTTGATCCGGCAAACAAACCACCGCTGGTAGCGGTGGTTTTTTTGTTTGCAAGCAG
CAGATTACGCGCAGAAAAAAAGGATCTCAAGAAGATCCTTTGATCTTTTCTACGGGGTCTGACGCTCAGT
GGAACGAAAACTCACGTTAAGGGATTTTGGTCATGAGATTATCAAAAAGGATCTTCACCTAGATCCTTTT
AAATTAAAAATGAAGTTTTAAATCAATCTAAAGTATATATGAGTAAACTTGGTCTGACAGTTACCAATGC
TTAATCAGTGAGGCACCTATCTCAGCGATCTGTCTATTTCGTTCATCCATAGTTGCCTGACTCCCCGTCG
TGTAGATAACTACGATACGGGAGGGCTTACCATCTGGCCCCAGTGCTGCAATGATACCGCGAGACCCACG
CTCACCGGCTCCAGATTTATCAGCAATAAACCAGCCAGCCGGAAGGGCCGAGCGCAGAAGTGGTCCTGCA
ACTTTATCCGCCTCCATCCAGTCTATTAATTGTTGCCGGGAAGCTAGAGTAAGTAGTTCGCCAGTTAATA
GTTTGCGCAACGTTGTTGCCATTGCTACAGGCATCGTGGTGTCACGCTCGTCGTTTGGTATGGCTTCATT
CAGCTCCGGTTCCCAACGATCAAGGCGAGTTACATGATCCCCCATGTTGTGCAAAAAAGCGGTTAGCTCC
TTCGGTCCTCCGATCGTTGTCAGAAGTAAGTTGGCCGCAGTGTTATCACTCATGGTTATGGCAGCACTGC
ATAATTCTCTTACTGTCATGCCATCCGTAAGATGCTTTTCTGTGACTGGTGAGTACTCAACCAAGTCATT
CTGAGAATAGTGTATGCGGCGACCGAGTTGCTCTTGCCCGGCGTCAATACGGGATAATACCGCGCCACAT
AGCAGAACTTTAAAAGTGCTCATCATTGGAAAACGTTCTTCGGGGCGAAAACTCTCAAGGATCTTACCGC
TGTTGAGATCCAGTTCGATGTAACCCACTCGTGCACCCAACTGATCTTCAGCATCTTTTACTTTCACCAG
CGTTTCTGGGTGAGCAAAAACAGGAAGGCAAAATGCCGCAAAAAAGGGAATAAGGGCGACACGGAAATGT
TGAATACTCATACTCTTCCTTTTTCAATATTATTGAAGCATTTATCAGGGTTATTGTCTCATGAGCGGAT
ACATATTTGAATGTATTTAGAAAAATAAACAAATAGGGGTTCCGCGCACATTTCCCCGAAAAGTGCCACC
TGACGTCTAAGAAACCATTATTATCATGACATTAACCTATAAAAATAGGCGTATCACGAGGCCCTTTCGT
CTCGCGCGTTTCGGTGATGACGGTGAAAACCTCTGACACATGCAGCTCCCGGAGACGGTCACAGCTTGTC
TGTAAGCGGATGCCGGGAGCAGACAAGCCCGTCAGGGCGCGTCAGCGGGTGTTGGCGGGTGTCGGGGCTG
GCTTAACTATGCGGCATCAGAGCAGATTGTACTGAGAGTGCACCATAAAATTGTAAACGTTAATATTTTG
TTAAAATTCGCGTTAAATTTTTGTTAAATCAGCTCATTTTTTAACCAATAGACCGAAATCGGCAAAATCC
CTTATAAATCAAAAGAATAGCCCGAGATAGAGT
[37 nt withheld, positions 2694-2730]
AAAGAACGTGGACTCCAACGTCAAAGG
[141 nt withheld, positions 2758-2898]
G
[46 nt withheld, positions 2900-2945]
A
[95 nt withheld, positions 2947-3041]
TATGCGGTGTGAAATACCGCACAGATGCGTAAGGAGAAAATACCGCATCAGGCGCCCCTGCAGGCAGCTG
CGCGCTCGCTCGCTCACTGAGGCCGCCCGGGCAAAGCCCGGGCGTCGGGCGACCTTTGGTCGCCCGGCCT
CAGTGAGCGAGCGAGCGCGCAGAGAGGGAGTGGCCAACTCCATCACTAGGGGTTCCTGCGGCCGCTCGGT
CCGCACGTGAGATCTCATGCCTGCTATTGTCTTCCCAATCCTCCCCCTTGCTGTCCTGCCCCACCCCACC
CCCCAGAATAGAATGACACCTACTCAGACAATGCGATGCAATTTCCTCATTTTATTAGGAAAGGACAGTG
GGAGTGGCACCTTCCAGGGTCAAGGAAGGCACGGGGGAGGGGCAAACAACAGATGGCTGGCAACTAGAAG
GCACAGTCGAAGATCTCTCGAGCCACGGAATTGTCAGTGCCCAACAGCCGAGCCCCTGTCCAGCAGCGGG
CAAGGCAGGCGGCGATGAGTTCCGCCGTGGCAAGAACTAACCAGGATTTATACAAGGAGGAGAAAATGAA
AGCCATACGGGAAGCAATAGCATGATACAAAGGCATTAAAGCAGCGTATCCACATAGCGTAAAAGGAGCA
ACATAGTTAAGAATACCAGTCAATCTTTCACAAATTTTGTAATCCAGAGGTTGATTATGATATCGAATTC
GCGGCCGCGGCGCGCCGTCGACTTACTTGTACAGCTCGTCCATGCCGAGAGTGATCCCGGCGGCGGTCAC
GAACTCCAGCAGGACCATGTGATCGCGCTTCTCGTTGGGGTCTTTGCTCAGCTTGGACTGGTAGCTCAGG
TAGTGGTTGTCGGGCAGCAGCACGGGGCCGTCGCCGATGGGGGTGTTCTGCTGGTAGTGGTCGGCGAGCT
GCACGCCGCCGTCCTCGATGTTGTGGCGGATCTTGAAGTTGGCCTTGATGCCGTTCTTCTGCTTGTCGGC
GGTGATATAGACGTTGTGGCTGTTGTAGTTGTACTCCAGCTTGTGCCCCAGGATGTTGCCGTCCTCCTTG
AAGTCGATGCCCTTCAGCTCGATGCGGTTCACCAGGGTGTCGCCCTCGAACTTCACCTCGGCGCGGGTCT
TGTAGTTGCCGTCGTCCTTGAAGAAGATGGTGCGCTCCTGGACGTAGCCTTCGGGCATGGCGGACTTGAA
GAAGTCGTGCTGCTTCATGTGGTCGGGGTAGCGGGCGAAGCACTGCACGCCGTAGCCCAGGGTGGTCACG
AGGGTGGGCCAGGGCACGGGCAGCTTGCCGGTGGTGCAGATCAGCTTCAGGGTCAGCTTGCCGTAGGTGG
CATCGCCCTCGCCCTCGCCGGACACGCTGAACTTGTGGCCGTTTACGTCGCCGTCCAGCTCGACCAGGAT
GGGCACCACCCCGGTGAACAGCTCCTCGCCCTTGCTCACCATGGTGGCCACGCCAGAAGCAAATGTAAGC
AATAGATGGCTCTGCCCTGACTTTTATGCCCAGCCCGAGCTCCTTAAGACATAACATCATCTGGTTCTCT
AACTTTTTCTTTGGGCTGAGTTTGGACCAGAAACTTGATTTTTAGTATGTATTTTGTTGTCAAGTCAACA
CATTCACAAGGCATTTCAAACTTTTCTTACAGTCTCTAGAAATTAGGTATTTTGTTCAGTTTCACTAGAG
CAACTTCGCCTTGCCTCTAAGTAGGCCCCTCAGAAGAATGGAACCAGAGTGCCACTTAGTCAGTAATTGC
TGCTACGTGCTGATGGTGCCCTGGTGGCCTCCAGAATTGACTGCAGCTTCCAAAAGTGCCCTGCATGCAA
CCAGAAAGCATTGTGACTCCTTGGAGAACTGAGCTCAGTGGAAATTACTGAAAACAATTGTCTTCAGCTG
AGCTGTTATATAAGCATGGACTGACCAGTCCTGCAATCCAGTCTTGTACAACAGTTCACATAATACTTTG
TGAAATATACGGCCTG
Features (pLannotate 1.2.2; 14 found; start..end, strand, type, name):
    406..433     -  repeat_region  AAV2 ITR (fragment): inverted terminal repeat of adeno-associated virus serotype 2 inverted
    462..489     -  repeat_region  AAV2 ITR (fragment): inverted terminal repeat of adeno-associated virus serotype 2 inverted
    562..1150    -  rep_origin     ori: high-copy-number ColE1/pMB1/pBR322/pUC origin of replication
   1321..2181    -  CDS            AmpR: β-lactamase; bla; confers resistance to ampicillin, carbenicillin, and related antibiotics
   2182..2286    -  promoter       AmpR promoter: bla
   2381..2416    +  CDS            rop (fragment): Rop protein, which maintains plasmids at low copy number; rop
   2518..2567    +  misc_feature   bom (fragment): basis of mobility region from pBR322
   2568..3023    -  rep_origin     f1 ori (sequence partly withheld): f1 bacteriophage origin of replication; arrow indicates direction of (+) strand synthesis
   3042..3093    +  misc_feature   bom (fragment): basis of mobility region from pBR322
   3098..3238    -  repeat_region  AAV2 ITR: inverted terminal repeat of adeno-associated virus serotype 2 inverted
   3356..3467    -  polyA_signal   bGH poly(A) signal: bovine growth hormone polyadenylation signal
   3484..3564    -  misc_feature   WPRE (fragment): woodchuck hepatitis virus posttranscriptional regulatory element
   3570..3727    -  misc_feature   WPRE (fragment): woodchuck hepatitis virus posttranscriptional regulatory element
   3767..4483    -  CDS            SYFP2: SYFP2 is a basic (constitutively fluorescent) yellow fluorescent protein published in 2006, derived from Aequorea victoria. It is reported to be a very rapidly-maturing monomer with moderate acid sensitivity.
