[The description below was written by a language model from this plasmid's Addgene catalogue record and pLannotate feature annotations shown in this document.]
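Description:
AiP1280 - pAAV-AiE2065m-minBG-SYFP2-WPRE3-BGHpA is an AAV transfer plasmid built on a pAAV2 backbone, intended for packaging a reporter genome into recombinant adeno-associated virus for delivery to brain tissue. In bacteria it is maintained through a high-copy ColE1/pUC-type origin and selected with ampicillin via the β-lactamase gene and its native promoter. The backbone also carries an f1 phage origin and small remnants of pBR322-derived rop and bom sequences. The annotated sequence (about 5 kb) shows one complete AAV2 inverted terminal repeat and, on the other side of the cassette, only short ITR fragments. This pattern is common when repeat-rich, hairpin-forming ITRs are sequenced or automatically annotated, so it does not by itself establish that the second ITR is truncated.

Between the ITRs lies a compact enhancer-reporter cassette. According to the catalogue entry, the AiE2065m enhancer is placed upstream of a minimal beta-globin promoter (minBG). The minimal promoter has little activity on its own, so transcription depends on the enhancer, which is designed to restrict expression to specific populations of brain cells. Neither the enhancer nor minBG is picked up in the feature table, and the record does not state which cell types are targeted. The expressed gene is SYFP2, a rapidly maturing monomeric yellow fluorescent protein derived from Aequorea victoria. It is followed by WPRE3, a shortened woodchuck hepatitis virus posttranscriptional element (annotated as two WPRE fragments) that boosts transcript stability and expression, and by the bovine growth hormone polyadenylation signal. The construct serves to label, and to evaluate the specificity of, enhancer-defined cell populations as part of a collection of enhancer AAV tools for genetic access to cortical cell types.
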