Addgene plasmid #230614: AiP1280 - pAAV-AiE2065m-minBG-SYFP2-WPRE3-BGHpA
Purpose: AiE2065m is an enhancer sequence, designed to drive AAV-mediated transgene expression in specific populations of brain cells
Depositing lab: Allen Institute for Brain Science & Bosiljka Tasic. Depositing organization: Allen Institute. Publication: A suite of enhancer AAVs and transgenic mouse lines for genetic access to cortical cell types. Ben-Simon Y, Hooper M, Narayan S, Daigle TL, Dwivedi D, Way SW, Oster A, Stafford DA, Mich JK, Taormina MJ, Martinez RA, Opitz-Araya X, Roth JR, Alexander JR, Allen S, Amster A, Arbuckle J, Ayala A, Baker PM, Bakken TE, Barcelli T, Barta S, Bendrick J, Bertagnolli D, Bielstein C, Bishwakarma P, Bowlus J, Boyer G, Brouner K, Casian B, Casper T, Chakka AB, Chakrabarty R, Chance RK, Chavan S, Clark M, Colbert K, Collman F, Daniel S, Departee M, DiValentin P, Donadio N, Dotson N, Egdorf T, Fliss T, Gabitto M, Garcia J, Gary A, Gasperini M, Gloe J, Goldy J, Gore BB, Graybuck L, Greisman N, Haeseleer F, Halterman C, Haradon Z, Hastings SD, Helback O, Ho W, Hockemeyer D, Huang C, Huff S, Hunker A, Johansen N, Jones D, Juneau Z, Kalmbach B, Kannan M, Khem S, Kussick E, Kutsal R, Larsen R, Lee C, Lee AY, Leibly M, Lenz GH, Li S, Liang E, Lusk N, Madigan Z, Malloy J, Malone J, McCue R, Melchor J, Mollenkopf T, Moosman S, Morin E, Newman D, Ng L, Ngo K, Omstead V, Otto S, Oyama A, Pena N, Pham T, Phillips E, Pom CA, Potekhina L, Ransford S, Ray PL, Rette D, Reynoldson C, Rimorin C, Rocha D, Ruiz A, Sanchez REA, Sawyer L, Sedeno-Cortes A, Sevigny JP, Shapovalova N, Shepard N, Shulga L, Sigler AR, Siverts L, Soliman S, Somasundaram S, Staats B, Stewart K, Szelenyi E, Tieu M, Trader C, Tran A, van Velthoven CTJ, Walker M, Wang Y, Weed N, Wirthlin M, Wood T, Wynalda B, Yao Z, Zhou T, Ariza J, Dee N, Reding M, Ronellenfitch K, Mufti S, Sunkin SM, Smith KA, Esposito L, Waters J, Thyagarajan B, Yao S, Lein ES, Zeng H, Levi BP, Ngai J, Ting JT, Tasic B. Cell. 2025 May 16:S0092-8674(25)00513-6. doi: 10.1016/j.cell.2025.05.002. PubMed 40403729.
Backbone
  Vector backbone: pAAV2
  Vector type: AAV
Growth in bacteria
  Bacterial resistance: Ampicillin, 100 μg/mL
  Growth temperature: 37°C
  Growth strain: NEB Stable
  Copy number: High Copy
Gene/Insert
  Gene/Insert name: SYFP2
  Species: Synthetic
  Promoter: minBG
  Cloning method: Restriction Enzyme; 5′ cloning site MluI (unknown if destroyed); 3′ cloning site AflII (unknown if destroyed)
Terms and licenses: Academic/Nonprofit Terms; Industry Terms: Not Available to Industry
How to cite: AiP1280 - pAAV-AiE2065m-minBG-SYFP2-WPRE3-BGHpA was a gift from Allen Institute for Brain Science & Bosiljka Tasic (Addgene plasmid # 230614 ; http://n2t.net/addgene:230614 ; RRID:Addgene_230614)
